Addgene plasmid #165131: Nsp3 -mCherry
Purpose: mammalian expression and localization
Depositing lab: Bruno Antonny. Publication: A comprehensive library of fluorescent constructs of SARS-CoV-2 proteins and their initial characterisation in different cell types. Miserey-Lenkei S, Trajkovic K, D'Ambrosio JM, Patel AJ, Copic A, Mathur P, Schauer K, Goud B, Albanese V, Gautier R, Subra M, Kovacs D, Barelli H, Antonny B. Biol Cell. 2021 Jul;113(7):311-328. doi: 10.1111/boc.202000158. Epub 2021 May 10. PubMed 33666950.
Backbone
  Vector backbone: pmCherryN1
  Backbone manufacturer: Clontech
  Backbone size w/o insert (bp): 4700
  Vector type: Mammalian Expression
  Selectable markers: Neomycin (select with G418)
Growth in bacteria
  Bacterial resistance: Kanamycin, 50 μg/mL
  Growth temperature: 37°C
  Growth strain: DH5alpha
  Copy number: High Copy
Gene/Insert
  Gene/Insert name: Nsp3
  Species: codon optimized SARS-COV-2
  Insert size (bp): 5800
  Entrez Gene: ORF1ab (a.k.a. GU280_gp01)
  Promoter: CMV
  Tag / fusion protein: mCherry (C terminal on insert)
  Cloning method: Restriction Enzyme; 5′ cloning site NheI (not destroyed); 3′ cloning site XhoI (not destroyed)
  Sequencing primers: 5′ GTCGTAACAACTCCGCCC; 3′ CCTTGATGATGGCCATG
Resource information
  A portion of this plasmid was derived from a plasmid made by: Inserts were prepared by PCR with templates that have been published elsewhere: Gordon et al., 2020a.
Terms and licenses: Academic/Nonprofit Terms; Industry Terms: Not Available to Industry
Depositor comments: Please visit https://www.biorxiv.org/content/10.1101/2020.12.19.423586v1 for BioRxiv preprint. bioRxiv 2020.12.19.423586v1
How to cite: Nsp3 -mCherry was a gift from Bruno Antonny (Addgene plasmid # 165131 ; http://n2t.net/addgene:165131 ; RRID:Addgene_165131)
