[The description below was written by a language model from this plasmid's Addgene catalogue record, the feature table of its GenBank file and pLannotate feature annotations shown in this document.]
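Description:
Nsp3 -mCherry is a mammalian expression plasmid built on the Clontech pmCherryN1 backbone for expressing a red-fluorescent fusion of the SARS-CoV-2 non-structural protein 3 and following its localization in cells. The codon-optimized Nsp3 coding region, about 5.8 kb and corresponding to a fragment of the ORF1a/ORF1ab replicase polyprotein, was amplified by PCR from a previously published template and cloned between NheI and XhoI, both of which are retained. It lies downstream of the human cytomegalovirus immediate-early enhancer and promoter and reads through the remaining multiple cloning site into mCherry, so the monomeric DsRed-derived fluorophore is at the C terminus of Nsp3. An SV40 polyadenylation signal terminates the transcript.

The backbone carries a high-copy ColE1/pUC-type origin for propagation in E. coli and an f1 phage origin. A single Tn5 aminoglycoside phosphotransferase gene (NeoR/KanR) serves both hosts. A bacterial promoter drives it for kanamycin selection, and the SV40 enhancer/early promoter, paired with the HSV TK polyadenylation signal, drives it for G418 selection of stably transfected mammalian cells. The short large T antigen, ble and bGH poly(A) fragments in the automated annotation appear to be partial matches to backbone sequence rather than functional elements. The function text attached to the polyprotein hit refers to nsp10, not to the Nsp3 insert.

Two sequence records accompany the entry. The full 10,545-nt sequencing result is consistent with the catalogued backbone and insert sizes, whereas the 6,609-bp GenBank file annotates only the cloning site, Kozak sequence and mCherry, and evidently covers just the insert-to-mCherry portion. The plasmid belongs to a library of fluorescently tagged SARS-CoV-2 proteins characterised in different cell types.
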