LOCUS       Exported 6609 bp ds-DNA circular SYN 12-MAY-2021
DEFINITION  mammalian expression and localization.
ACCESSION   .
VERSION     .
KEYWORDS    Nsp3 -mCherry
SOURCE      synthetic DNA construct
  ORGANISM  synthetic DNA construct
REFERENCE   1 (bases 1 to 6609)
  AUTHORS   Miserey-Lenkei S, Trajkovic K, D'Ambrosio JM, Patel AJ, Copic A,
            Mathur P, Schauer K, Goud b, Albanese V, Gautier R, Subra M, Kovacs
            D, Barelli H, Antonny B
  TITLE     A comprehensive library of fluorescent constructs of SARS-CoV-2
            proteins and their initial characterization in different cell types
  JOURNAL   bioRxiv 423586
REFERENCE   2 (bases 1 to 6609)
  AUTHORS   .
  TITLE     Direct Submission
  JOURNAL   Exported May 12, 2021 from SnapGene Server 1.1.58
            http://www.snapgene.com
FEATURES             Location/Qualifiers
     source          1..6609
                     /organism="synthetic DNA construct"
                     /mol_type="other DNA"
     misc_feature    5839..5891
                     /label=MCS
                     /note="multiple cloning site"
     regulatory      5893..5902
                     /regulatory_class="other"
                     /note="vertebrate consensus sequence for strong initiation
                     of translation (Kozak, 1987)"
     CDS             5899..6609
                     /codon_start=1
                     /product="monomeric derivative of DsRed fluorescent protein
                     (Shaner et al., 2004)"
                     /label=mCherry
                     /note="mammalian codon-optimized"
                     /translation="MVSKGEEDNMAIIKEFMRFKVHMEGSVNGHEFEIEGEGEGRPYEG
                     TQTAKLKVTKGGPLPFAWDILSPQFMYGSKAYVKHPADIPDYLKLSFPEGFKWERVMNF
                     EDGGVVTVTQDSSLQDGEFIYKVKLRGTNFPSDGPVMQKKTMGWEASSERMYPEDGALK
                     GEIKQRLKLKDGGHYDAEVKTTYKAKKPVQLPGAYNVNIKLDITSHNEDYTIVEQYERA
                     EGRHSTGGMDELYK"
     primer_bind     complement(6044..6062)
                     /label=mCherry-R
                     /note="mCherry, reverse primer"
     primer_bind     6312..6331
                     /label=mCherry-F
                     /note="mCherry, forward primer"
ORIGIN
        1 atggccccta ccaaggtgac cttcggagac gacaccgtga tcgaggtgca gggttacaag
       61 agcgtgaaca tcaccttcga gctggacgaa cgcatcgaca aggtgctgaa cgaaaagtgc
      121 tccgcttaca ccgtggagct gggcaccgag gtgaacgaat tcgcctgcgt ggtggccgac
      181 gctgtgatca agaccctgca gccagtgtcc gaactgctga cccctctggg tatcgacctg
      241 gacgagtggt ctatggctac ctactacctg ttcgacgaga gcggcgaatt caagctggcc
      301 tctcacatgt actgcagctt ctaccctccc gacgaagacg aggaagaggg tgactgcgaa
      361 gaggaagagt tcgagccttc cactcagtac gagtacggca ccgaagacga ctaccagggc
      421 aagcctctgg aattcggagc cacctctgcc gctctgcagc ctgaagagga acaggaggaa
      481 gactggctgg acgacgactc ccagcagacc gtgggtcagc aggacggctc tgaagacaac
      541 cagaccacca ccatccagac catcgtggag gtgcagcctc agctggagat ggaactgacc
      601 ccagtggtgc agaccatcga gnnnnnnnnn nnnnnnnnnn nnnnnnnnnn nnnnnnnnnn
      661 nnnnnnnnnn nnnnnnnnnn nnnnnnnnnn nnnnnnnnnn nnnnnnnnnn nnnnnnnnnn
      721 nnnnnnnnnn nnnnnnnnnn nnnnnnnnnn nnnnnnnnnn nnnnnnnnnn nnnnnnnnnn
      781 nnnnnnnnnn nnnnnnnnnn nnnnnnnnnn nnnnnnnnnn nnnnnnnnnn nnnnnnnnnn
      841 nnnnnnnnnn nnnnnnnnnn nnnnnnnnnn nnnnnnnnnn nnnnnnnnnn nnnnnnnnnn
      901 nnnnnnnnnn nnnnnnnnnn nnnnnnnnnn nnnnnnnnnn nnnnnnnnnn nnnnnnnnnn
      961 nnnnnnnnnn nnnnnnnnnn nnnnnnnnnn nnnnnnnnnn nnnnnnnnnn nnnnnnnnnn
     1021 nnnnnnnnnn nnnnnnnnnn nnnnnnnnnn nnnnnnnnnn nnnnnnnnnn nnnnnnnnnn
     1081 nnnnnnnnnn nnnnnnnnnn nnnnnnnnnn nnnnnnnnnn nngagatgaa gtccgaaaag
     1141 caggtggagc agaagatcgc cgagatcccc aaggaggaag tgaagccttt catcaccgaa
     1201 tctaagccca gcgtggagca gagaaagcag gacgacaaga agatcaaggc ctgcgtggag
     1261 gaagtgacca ccaccctgga ggaaaccaag ttcctgaccg agaacctgct gctgtacatc
     1321 gacatcaacg gcaacctgca ccctgactcc gctaccctgg tgtctgacat cgacatcacc
     1381 ttcctgaaga aggacgcccc ctacatcgtg ggcgacgtgg tgcaggaagg agtgctgacc
     1441 gctgtggtca tccctaccaa gaaggccggt ggcaccaccg agatgctggc caaggctctg
     1501 cgtaaggtgc caaccgacaa ctacatcacc acctaccccg gtcagggcct gaacggttac
     1561 accgtggagg aagctaagac cgtgctgaag aagtgcaagt ctgccttcta catcctgccc
     1621 tccatcatct ctaacgagaa gcaggaaatc ctgggcaccg tgagctggaa cctgcgcgaa
     1681 atgctggccc acgctgagga aaccaggaag ctgatgcccg tgtgcgtgga gaccaaggcc
     1741 atcgtgagca ccatccagag aaagtacaag ggcatcaaga tccaggaggg tgtggtggac
     1801 tacggcgctc gtttctactt ctacacctcc aagaccaccg tggcctctct gatcaacacc
     1861 ctgaacgacc tgaacgagac cctggtgacc atgccactgg gatacgtgac ccacggtctg
     1921 aacctggagg aagccgctag atacatgcgt tccctgaagg tgcctgctac cgtgagcgtg
     1981 agcagccctg acgctgtgac cgcctacaac ggatacctga cctcctctag caagacccct
     2041 gaggaacact tcatcgaaac catcagcctg gccggttcct acaaggactg gtcttacagc
     2101 ggacagtcca cccagctggg catcgagttc ctgaagcgcg gagacaagag cgtgtactac
     2161 acctccaacc caaccacctt ccacctggac ggtgaagtga tcaccttcga caacctgaag
     2221 accctgctgt ctctgcgcga ggtgaggacc atcaaggtgt tcaccaccgt ggacaacatc
     2281 aacctgcaca cccaggtggt ggacatgagc atgacctacg gacagcagtt cggtcctacc
     2341 tacctggacg gagctgacgt gaccaagatc aagccacaca actcccacga gggcaagacc
     2401 ttctacgtgc tgcctaacga tgacaccctg agagtggagg ctttcgaata ctaccacacc
     2461 accgacccat ccttcctggg caggtacatg tctgccctga accacaccaa gaagtggaag
     2521 tacccccagg tgaacggact gaccagcatc aagtgggccg acaacaactg ctacctggcc
     2581 accgctctgc tgaccctgca gcagatcgaa ctgaagttca acccacccgc tctgcaggac
     2641 gcttactaca gagcccgtgc tggcgaggcc gctaacttct gcgctctgat cctggcctac
     2701 tgcaacaaga ccgtgggcga actgggagac gtgagagaga ccatgagcta cctgttccag
     2761 cacgccaacc tggactcctg caagcgtgtg ctgaacgtgg tgtgcaagac ctgcggccag
     2821 cagcagacca ccctgaaggg agtggaagct gtgatgtaca tgggtaccct gtcctacgag
     2881 cagttcaaga agggcgtgca gatcccttgc acctgcggaa agcaggccac caagtacctg
     2941 gtgcagcagg aaagcccatt cgtgatgatg tccgctcctc cagcccagta cgaactgaag
     3001 cacggcacct tcacctgcgc ttccgagtac accggcaact accagtgcgg acactacaag
     3061 cacatcacct ctaaggagac cctgtactgc atcgacggag ccctgctgac caagtcctct
     3121 gaatacaagg gtcccatcac cgacgtgttc tacaaggaga acagctacac caccaccatc
     3181 aagcccgtga cctacaagct ggacggcgtg gtgtgcaccg aaatcgaccc taagctggac
     3241 aactactaca agaaggacaa ctcttacttc accgagcagc ctatcgacct ggtgccaaac
     3301 cagccctacc ctaacgccag cttcgacaac ttcaagttcg tgtgcgacaa catcaagttc
     3361 gctgacgacc tgaaccagct gaccggatac aagaagcctg cctctagaga gctgaaggtg
     3421 accttcttcc cagacctgaa cggcgacgtg gtggctatcg actacaagca ctacacccca
     3481 agcttcaaga agggagccaa gctgctgcac aagcccatcg tgtggcacgt gaacaacgct
     3541 accaacaagg ccacctacaa gcctaacacc tggtgcatcc gttgcctgtg gtctaccaag
     3601 ccagtggaaa cctccaactc tttcgacgtg ctgaagagcg aggacgctca gggcatggac
     3661 aacctggcct gcgaagacct gaagcccgtg agcgaggaag tggtggagaa cccaaccatc
     3721 cagaaggacg tgctggaatg caacgtgaag accaccgagg tggtgggaga catcatcctg
     3781 aagccagcta acaacagcct gaagatcacc gaggaagtgg gtcacaccga cctgatggcc
     3841 gcttacgtgg acaacagctc cctgaccatc aagaagccca acgagctgag cagggtgctg
     3901 ggtctgaaga ccctggctac tcacggtctg gctgctgtga actctgtgcc atgggacacc
     3961 atcgctaact acgccaagcc tttcctgaac aaggtggtgt ccaccaccac caacatcgtg
     4021 accagatgtc tgaaccgcgt gtgcaccaac tacatgccct acttcttcac cctgctgctg
     4081 cagctgtgca ccttcaccag aagcaccaac tcccgtatca aggctagcat gcctaccacc
     4141 atcgccaaga acaccgtgaa gagcgtggga aagttctgcc tggaggcttc cttcaactac
     4201 ctgaagtctc caaacttcag caagctgatc aacatcatca tctggttcct gctgctctcc
     4261 gtgtgcctgg gttccctgat ctactctacc gccgctctgg gagtgctgat gtctaacctg
     4321 ggtatgccta gctactgcac tggttacaga gagggatacc tgaacagcac caacgtgacc
     4381 atcgccacct actgcaccgg cagcatccca tgctccgtgt gcctgtctgg actggacagc
     4441 ctggacacct acccctccct ggaaaccatc cagatcacca tctctagctt caagtgggac
     4501 ctgaccgcct tcggtctggt ggctgagtgg ttcctggcct acatcctgtt caccaggttc
     4561 ttctacgtgc tgggcctggc cgctatcatg cagctgttct tctcctactt cgctgtgcac
     4621 ttcatcagca actcctggct gatgtggctg atcatcaacc tggtgcagat ggctcccatc
     4681 tctgccatgg tgcgcatgta catcttcttc gccagcttct actacgtgtg gaagtcctac
     4741 gtgcacgtgg tggacggttg caactcctct acctgcatga tgtgctacaa gcgcaacagg
     4801 gctaccaggg tggagtgcac caccatcgtg aacggcgtgc gcaggtcctt ctacgtgtac
     4861 gccaacggcg gcaagggatt ctgcaagctg cacaactgga actgcgtgaa ctgcgacacc
     4921 ttctgcgctg gctccacctt catctctgac gaggtggcca gagacctgag cctgcagttc
     4981 aagcgtccaa tcaaccccac cgaccagagc tcctacatcg tggactctgt gaccgtgaag
     5041 aacggtagca tccacctgta cttcgacaag gctggccaga agacctacga gcgccactct
     5101 ctgagccact tcgtgaacct ggacaacctg agggccaaca acaccaaggg cagcctgcct
     5161 atcaacgtga tcgtgttcga cggaaagtcc aagtgcgagg aatctagcgc caagtccgcc
     5221 agcgtgtact acagccagct gatgtgccag ccaatcctgc tgctggacca ggctctggtg
     5281 tctgacgtgg gagacagcgc cgaagtggcc gtgaagatgt tcgacgccta cgtgaacacc
     5341 ttctcctcta ccttcaacgt gcctatggag aagctgaaga ccctggtggc tactgctgag
     5401 gctgaactgg ctaagaacgt gtccctggac aacgtgctga gcaccttcat ctccgccgct
     5461 aggcagggtt tcgtggactc tgacgtggaa accaaagacg tggtggagtg cctgaagctg
     5521 tctcaccaga gcgacatcga agtgaccggc gactcctgca acaactacat gctgacctac
     5581 aacaaggtgg agaacatgac cccaagagac ctgggagctt gcatcgactg ctccgcccgt
     5641 cacatcaacg ctcaggtggc caagtctcac aacatcgccc tgatctggaa cgtgaaggac
     5701 ttcatgagcc tgtccgagca gctgcgcaag cagatcagga gcgccgctaa gaagaacaac
     5761 ctgcccttca agctgacctg cgctaccacc agacaggtgg tgaacgtggt gaccaccaag
     5821 atcgccctga agggcggact cgagctcaag cttcgaattc tgcagtcgac ggtaccrcgg
     5881 gcccgggatc ccgccaccat ggtgagcaag ggcgaggagg ataacatggc catcatcaag
     5941 gagttcatgc gcttcaaggt gcacatggag ggctccgtga acggccacga gttcgagatc
     6001 gagggcgagg gcgagggccg cccctacgag ggcacccaga ccgccaagct gaaggtgacc
     6061 aagggtggcc ccctgccctt cgcctgggac atcctgtccc ctcagttcat gtacggctcc
     6121 aaggcctacg tgaagcaccc cgccgacatc cccgactact tgaagctgtc cttccccgag
     6181 ggcttcaagt gggagcgcgt gatgaacttc gaggacggcg gcgtggtgac cgtgacccag
     6241 gactcctccc tgcaggacgg cgagttcatc tacaaggtga agctgcgcgg caccaacttc
     6301 ccctccgacg gccccgtaat gcagaagaag accatgggct gggaggcctc ctccgagcgg
     6361 atgtaccccg aggacggcgc cctgaagggc gagatcaagc agaggctgaa gctgaaggac
     6421 ggcggccact acgacgctga ggtcaagacc acctacaagg ccaagaagcc cgtgcagctg
     6481 cccggcgcct acaacgtcaa catcaagttg gacatcacct cccacaacga ggactacacc
     6541 atcgtggaac agtacgaacg cgccgagggc cgccactcca ccggcggcat ggacgagctg
     6601 tacaagtag
//
