Features (pLannotate 1.2.2; 15 found; start..end, strand, type, name):
      1..204     +  promoter       CMV promoter: human cytomegalovirus (CMV) immediate early promoter
    241..6075    +  CDS            R1A_SARS2 (fragment) (sequence partly withheld): Experimental evidence at protein level: Swiss-Prot protein existence level 1. [Non-structural protein 10]: Plays a pivotal role in viral transcription by stimulating both nsp14 3'-5' exoribonuclease and nsp16 2'-O-methyltransferase activities. Therefore plays an essential role in viral mRNAs cap methylation. From Severe acute respiratory syndrome coronavirus 2 (2019-nCoV) (SARS-CoV-2).
   6076..6128    +  misc_feature   MCS: multiple cloning site
   6136..6843    +  CDS            mCherry: mCherry is a basic (constitutively fluorescent) red fluorescent protein published in 2004, derived from Discosoma sp.. It is reported to be a very rapidly-maturing monomer with low acid sensitivity.
   6863..6946    +  CDS            large T antigen (fragment): large T antigen from SV40 (simian virus 40)
   6969..7090    +  polyA_signal   SV40 poly(A) signal: SV40 polyadenylation signal
   7124..7552    -  rep_origin     f1 ori (sequence partly withheld): f1 bacteriophage origin of replication; arrow indicates direction of (+) strand synthesis
   7579..7683    +  promoter       AmpR promoter: bla
   7685..8042    +  promoter       SV40 promoter: SV40 enhancer and early promoter
   8077..8871    +  CDS            NeoR/KanR: aminoglycoside phosphotransferase from Tn5; aph(3')-II (or nptII); confers resistance to neomycin, kanamycin, and G418 (Geneticin®)
   8892..9044    +  CDS            ble (fragment): BLE_KLEPN - Experimental evidence at protein level: Swiss-Prot protein existence level 1. Binding protein with a strong affinity to the bleomycin family of antibiotics. Binds to CL990; an antimitotic-antibiotic compound. From Klebsiella pneumoniae.
   9103..9150    +  polyA_signal   HSV TK poly(A) signal: herpes simplex virus thymidine kinase polyadenylation signal (Cole and Stacy, 1985)
   9241..9257    -  polyA_signal   bGH poly(A) signal (fragment): bovine growth hormone polyadenylation signal
   9479..10067   +  rep_origin     ori: high-copy-number ColE1/pMB1/pBR322/pUC origin of replication
  10242..10545   +  enhancer       CMV enhancer: human cytomegalovirus immediate early enhancer
>Addgene plasmid #165131 | Nsp3 -mCherry | addgene full sequence | sequence record 325018 | Addgene NGS Result
GTGATGCGGTTTTGGCAGTACATCAATGGGCGTGGATAGCGGTTTGACTCACGGGGATTTCCAAGTCTCC
ACCCCATTGACGTCAATGGGAGTTTGTTTTGGCACCAAAATCAACGGGACTTTCCAAAATGTCGTAACAA
CTCCGCCCCATTGACGCAAATGGGCGGTAGGCGTGTACGGTGGGAGGTCTATATAAGCAGAGCTGGTTTA
GTGAACCGTCAGATCCGCTAGGCCACCATGGCCCCTACCAAGGTGACCTTCGGAGACGACACCGTGATCG
AGGTGCAGGGTTACAAGAGCGTGAACATCACCTTCGAGCTGGACGAACGCATCGACAAGGTGCTGAACGA
AAAGTGCTCCGCTTACACCGTGGAGCTGGGCACCGAGGTGAACGAATTCGCCTGCGTGGTGGCCGACGCT
GTGATCAAGACCCTGCAGCCAGTGTCCGAACTGCTGACCCCTCTGGGTATCGACCTGGACGAGTGGTCTA
TGGCTACCTACTACCTGTTCGACGAGAGCGGCGAATTCAAGCTGGCCTCTCACATGTACTGCAGCTTCTA
CCCTCCCGACGAAGACGAGGAAGAGGGTGACTGCGAAGAGGAAGAGTTCGAGCCTTCCACTCAGTACGAG
TACGGCACCGAAGACGACTACCAGGGCAAGCCTCTGGAATTCGGAGCCACCTCTGCCGCTCTGCAGCCTG
AAGAGGAACAGGAGGAAGACTGGCTGGACGACGACTCCCAGCAGACCGTGGGTCAGCAGGACGGCTCTGA
AGACAACCAGACCACCACCATCCAGACCATCGTGGAGGTGCAGCCTCAGCTGGAGATGGAACTGACCCCA
GTGGTGCAGACCATCGAG
[501 nt withheld, positions 859-1359]
GAGATGAAGTCCGAAAAGCAGGTGGAGCAGAAGATCGCCGAGATCCCCAAGGAGGAAGTGAAGCCTTTCA
TCACCGAATCTAAGCCCAGCGTGGAGCAGAGAAAGCAGGACGACAAGAAGATCAAGGCCTGCGTGGAGGA
AGTGACCACCACCCTGGAGGAAACCAAGTTCCTGACCGAGAACCTGCTGCTGTACATCGACATCAACGGC
AACCTGCACCCTGACTCCGCTACCCTGGTGTCTGACATCGACATCACCTTCCTGAAGAAGGACGCCCCCT
ACATCGTGGGCGACGTGGTGCAGGAAGGAGTGCTGACCGCTGTGGTCATCCCTACCAAGAAGGCCGGTGG
CACCACCGAGATGCTGGCCAAGGCTCTGCGTAAGGTGCCAACCGACAACTACATCACCACCTACCCCGGT
CAGGGCCTGAACGGTTACACCGTGGAGGAAGCTAAGACCGTGCTGAAGAAGTGCAAGTCTGCCTTCTACA
TCCTGCCCTCCATCATCTCTAACGAGAAGCAGGAAATCCTGGGCACCGTGAGCTGGAACCTGCGCGAAAT
GCTGGCCCACGCTGAGGAAACCAGGAAGCTGATGCCCGTGTGCGTGGAGACCAAGGCCATCGTGAGCACC
ATCCAGAGAAAGTACAAGGGCATCAAGATCCAGGAGGGTGTGGTGGACTACGGCGCTCGTTTCTACTTCT
ACACCTCCAAGACCACCGTGGCCTCTCTGATCAACACCCTGAACGACCTGAACGAGACCCTGGTGACCAT
GCCACTGGGATACGTGACCCACGGTCTGAACCTGGAGGAAGCCGCTAGATACATGCGTTCCCTGAAGGTG
CCTGCTACCGTGAGCGTGAGCAGCCCTGACGCTGTGACCGCCTACAACGGATACCTGACCTCCTCTAGCA
AGACCCCTGAGGAACACTTCATCGAAACCATCAGCCTGGCCGGTTCCTACAAGGACTGGTCTTACAGCGG
ACAGTCCACCCAGCTGGGCATCGAGTTCCTGAAGCGCGGAGACAAGAGCGTGTACTACACCTCCAACCCA
ACCACCTTCCACCTGGACGGTGAAGTGATCACCTTCGACAACCTGAAGACCCTGCTGTCTCTGCGCGAGG
TGAGGACCATCAAGGTGTTCACCACCGTGGACAACATCAACCTGCACACCCAGGTGGTGGACATGAGCAT
GACCTACGGACAGCAGTTCGGTCCTACCTACCTGGACGGAGCTGACGTGACCAAGATCAAGCCACACAAC
TCCCACGAGGGCAAGACCTTCTACGTGCTGCCTAACGATGACACCCTGAGAGTGGAGGCTTTCGAATACT
ACCACACCACCGACCCATCCTTCCTGGGCAGGTACATGTCTGCCCTGAACCACACCAAGAAGTGGAAGTA
CCCCCAGGTGAACGGACTGACCAGCATCAAGTGGGCCGACAACAACTGCTACCTGGCCACCGCTCTGCTG
ACCCTGCAGCAGATCGAACTGAAGTTCAACCCACCCGCTCTGCAGGACGCTTACTACAGAGCCCGTGCTG
GCGAGGCCGCTAACTTCTGCGCTCTGATCCTGGCCTACTGCAACAAGACCGTGGGCGAACTGGGAGACGT
GAGAGAGACCATGAGCTACCTGTTCCAGCACGCCAACCTGGACTCCTGCAAGCGTGTGCTGAACGTGGTG
TGCAAGACCTGCGGCCAGCAGCAGACCACCCTGAAGGGAGTGGAAGCTGTGATGTACATGGGTACCCTGT
CCTACGAGCAGTTCAAGAAGGGCGTGCAGATCCCTTGCACCTGCGGAAAGCAGGCCACCAAGTACCTGGT
GCAGCAGGAAAGCCCATTCGTGATGATGTCCGCTCCTCCAGCCCAGTACGAACTGAAGCACGGCACCTTC
ACCTGCGCTTCCGAGTACACCGGCAACTACCAGTGCGGACACTACAAGCACATCACCTCTAAGGAGACCC
TGTACTGCATCGACGGAGCCCTGCTGACCAAGTCCTCTGAATACAAGGGTCCCATCACCGACGTGTTCTA
CAAGGAGAACAGCTACACCACCACCATCAAGCCCGTGACCTACAAGCTGGACGGCGTGGTGTGCACCGAA
ATCGACCCTAAGCTGGACAACTACTACAAGAAGGACAACTCTTACTTCACCGAGCAGCCTATCGACCTGG
TGCCAAACCAGCCCTACCCTAACGCCAGCTTCGACAACTTCAAGTTCGTGTGCGACAACATCAAGTTCGC
TGACGACCTGAACCAGCTGACCGGATACAAGAAGCCTGCCTCTAGAGAGCTGAAGGTGACCTTCTTCCCA
GACCTGAACGGCGACGTGGTGGCTATCGACTACAAGCACTACACCCCAAGCTTCAAGAAGGGAGCCAAGC
TGCTGCACAAGCCCATCGTGTGGCACGTGAACAACGCTACCAACAAGGCCACCTACAAGCCTAACACCTG
GTGCATCCGTTGCCTGTGGTCTACCAAGCCAGTGGAAACCTCCAACTCTTTCGACGTGCTGAAGAGCGAG
GACGCTCAGGGCATGGACAACCTGGCCTGCGAAGACCTGAAGCCCGTGAGCGAGGAAGTGGTGGAGAACC
CAACCATCCAGAAGGACGTGCTGGAATGCAACGTGAAGACCACCGAGGTGGTGGGAGACATCATCCTGAA
GCCAGCTAACAACAGCCTGAAGATCACCGAGGAAGTGGGTCACACCGACCTGATGGCCGCTTACGTGGAC
AACAGCTCCCTGACCATCAAGAAGCCCAACGAGCTGAGCAGGGTGCTGGGTCTGAAGACCCTGGCTACTC
ACGGTCTGGCTGCTGTGAACTCTGTGCCATGGGACACCATCGCTAACTACGCCAAGCCTTTCCTGAACAA
GGTGGTGTCCACCACCACCAACATCGTGACCAGATGTCTGAACCGCGTGTGCACCAACTACATGCCCTAC
TTCTTCACCCTGCTGCTGCAGCTGTGCACCTTCACCAGAAGCACCAACTCCCGTATCAAGGCTAGCATGC
CTACCACCATCGCCAAGAACACCGTGAAGAGCGTGGGAAAGTTCTGCCTGGAGGCTTCCTTCAACTACCT
GAAGTCTCCAAACTTCAGCAAGCTGATCAACATCATCATCTGGTTCCTGCTGCTCTCCGTGTGCCTGGGT
TCCCTGATCTACTCTACCGCCGCTCTGGGAGTGCTGATGTCTAACCTGGGTATGCCTAGCTACTGCACTG
GTTACAGAGAGGGATACCTGAACAGCACCAACGTGACCATCGCCACCTACTGCACCGGCAGCATCCCATG
CTCCGTGTGCCTGTCTGGACTGGACAGCCTGGACACCTACCCCTCCCTGGAAACCATCCAGATCACCATC
TCTAGCTTCAAGTGGGACCTGACCGCCTTCGGTCTGGTGGCTGAGTGGTTCCTGGCCTACATCCTGTTCA
CCAGGTTCTTCTACGTGCTGGGCCTGGCCGCTATCATGCAGCTGTTCTTCTCCTACTTCGCTGTGCACTT
CATCAGCAACTCCTGGCTGATGTGGCTGATCATCAACCTGGTGCAGATGGCTCCCATCTCTGCCATGGTG
CGCATGTACATCTTCTTCGCCAGCTTCTACTACGTGTGGAAGTCCTACGTGCACGTGGTGGACGGTTGCA
ACTCCTCTACCTGCATGATGTGCTACAAGCGCAACAGGGCTACCAGGGTGGAGTGCACCACCATCGTGAA
CGGCGTGCGCAGGTCCTTCTACGTGTACGCCAACGGCGGCAAGGGATTCTGCAAGCTGCACAACTGGAAC
TGCGTGAACTGCGACACCTTCTGCGCTGGCTCCACCTTCATCTCTGACGAGGTGGCCAGAGACCTGAGCC
TGCAGTTCAAGCGTCCAATCAACCCCACCGACCAGAGCTCCTACATCGTGGACTCTGTGACCGTGAAGAA
CGGTAGCATCCACCTGTACTTCGACAAGGCTGGCCAGAAGACCTACGAGCGCCACTCTCTGAGCCACTTC
GTGAACCTGGACAACCTGAGGGCCAACAACACCAAGGGCAGCCTGCCTATCAACGTGATCGTGTTCGACG
GAAAGTCCAAGTGCGAGGAATCTAGCGCCAAGTCCGCCAGCGTGTACTACAGCCAGCTGATGTGCCAGCC
AATCCTGCTGCTGGACCAGGCTCTGGTGTCTGACGTGGGAGACAGCGCCGAAGTGGCCGTGAAGATGTTC
GACGCCTACGTGAACACCTTCTCCTCTACCTTCAACGTGCCTATGGAGAAGCTGAAGACCCTGGTGGCTA
CTGCTGAGGCTGAACTGGCTAAGAACGTGTCCCTGGACAACGTGCTGAGCACCTTCATCTCCGCCGCTAG
GCAGGGTTTCGTGGACTCTGACGTGGAAACCAAAGACGTGGTGGAGTGCCTGAAGCTGTCTCACCAGAGC
GACATCGAAGTGACCGGCGACTCCTGCAACAACTACATGCTGACCTACAACAAGGTGGAGAACATGACCC
CAAGAGACCTGGGAGCTTGCATCGACTGCTCCGCCCGTCACATCAACGCTCAGGTGGCCAAGTCTCACAA
CATCGCCCTGATCTGGAACGTGAAGGACTTCATGAGCCTGTCCGAGCAGCTGCGCAAGCAGATCAGGAGC
GCCGCTAAGAAGAACAACCTGCCCTTCAAGCTGACCTGCGCTACCACCAGACAGGTGGTGAACGTGGTGA
CCACCAAGATCGCCCTGAAGGGCGGACTCGAGCTCAAGCTTCGAATTCTGCAGTCGACGGTACCGCGGGC
CCGGGATCCCGCCACCATGGTGAGCAAGGGCGAGGAGGATAACATGGCCATCATCAAGGAGTTCATGCGC
TTCAAGGTGCACATGGAGGGCTCCGTGAACGGCCACGAGTTCGAGATCGAGGGCGAGGGCGAGGGCCGCC
CCTACGAGGGCACCCAGACCGCCAAGCTGAAGGTGACCAAGGGTGGCCCCCTGCCCTTCGCCTGGGACAT
CCTGTCCCCTCAGTTCATGTACGGCTCCAAGGCCTACGTGAAGCACCCCGCCGACATCCCCGACTACTTG
AAGCTGTCCTTCCCCGAGGGCTTCAAGTGGGAGCGCGTGATGAACTTCGAGGACGGCGGCGTGGTGACCG
TGACCCAGGACTCCTCCCTGCAGGACGGCGAGTTCATCTACAAGGTGAAGCTGCGCGGCACCAACTTCCC
CTCCGACGGCCCCGTAATGCAGAAGAAGACCATGGGCTGGGAGGCCTCCTCCGAGCGGATGTACCCCGAG
GACGGCGCCCTGAAGGGCGAGATCAAGCAGAGGCTGAAGCTGAAGGACGGCGGCCACTACGACGCTGAGG
TCAAGACCACCTACAAGGCCAAGAAGCCCGTGCAGCTGCCCGGCGCCTACAACGTCAACATCAAGTTGGA
CATCACCTCCCACAACGAGGACTACACCATCGTGGAACAGTACGAACGCGCCGAGGGCCGCCACTCCACC
GGCGGCATGGACGAGCTGTACAAGTAAAGCGGCCGCGACTCTAGATCATAATCAGCCATACCACATTTGT
AGAGGTTTTACTTGCTTTAAAAAACCTCCCACACCTCCCCCTGAACCTGAAACATAAAATGAATGCAATT
GTTGTTGTTAACTTGTTTATTGCAGCTTATAATGGTTACAAATAAAGCAATAGCATCACAAATTTCACAA
ATAAAGCATTTTTTTCACTGCATTCTAGTTGTGGTTTGTCCAAACTCATCAATGTATCTTAAGGCGTAAA
TTGTAAGCGTTAATATTTTGTTAAAATTCGCGTTAAATTTTTGTTAAATCAGCTCATTTTTTAACCAATA
GGCCGAAATCGGCAAAATCCCTTATAAATCAAAAGAATAGACCGAGATAGGGTTGAGTGTTGTTCCAGTT
TGGAACAAGAGTCCACTATTAAAGAACGTGGACTCCAACGTCAAAGG
[49 nt withheld, positions 7287-7335]
T
[91 nt withheld, positions 7337-7427]
G
[124 nt withheld, positions 7429-7552]
CAGGTGGCACTTTTCGGGGAAATGTGCGCGGAACCCCTATTTGTTTATTTTTCTAAATACATTCAAATAT
GTATCCGCTCATGAGACAATAACCCTGATAAATGCTTCAATAATATTGAAAAAGGAAGAGTCCTGAGGCG
GAAAGAACCAGCTGTGGAATGTGTGTCAGTTAGGGTGTGGAAAGTCCCCAGGCTCCCCAGCAGGCAGAAG
TATGCAAAGCATGCATCTCAATTAGTCAGCAACCAGGTGTGGAAAGTCCCCAGGCTCCCCAGCAGGCAGA
AGTATGCAAAGCATGCATCTCAATTAGTCAGCAACCATAGTCCCGCCCCTAACTCCGCCCATCCCGCCCC
TAACTCCGCCCAGTTCCGCCCATTCTCCGCCCCATGGCTGACTAATTTTTTTTATTTATGCAGAGGCCGA
GGCCGCCTCGGCCTCTGAGCTATTCCAGAAGTAGTGAGGAGGCTTTTTTGGAGGCCTAGGCTTTTGCAAA
GATCGATCAAGAGACAGGATGAGGATCGTTTCGCATGATTGAACAAGATGGATTGCACGCAGGTTCTCCG
GCCGCTTGGGTGGAGAGGCTATTCGGCTATGACTGGGCACAACAGACAATCGGCTGCTCTGATGCCGCCG
TGTTCCGGCTGTCAGCGCAGGGGCGCCCGGTTCTTTTTGTCAAGACCGACCTGTCCGGTGCCCTGAATGA
ACTGCAAGACGAGGCAGCGCGGCTATCGTGGCTGGCCACGACGGGCGTTCCTTGCGCAGCTGTGCTCGAC
GTTGTCACTGAAGCGGGAAGGGACTGGCTGCTATTGGGCGAAGTGCCGGGGCAGGATCTCCTGTCATCTC
ACCTTGCTCCTGCCGAGAAAGTATCCATCATGGCTGATGCAATGCGGCGGCTGCATACGCTTGATCCGGC
TACCTGCCCATTCGACCACCAAGCGAAACATCGCATCGAGCGAGCACGTACTCGGATGGAAGCCGGTCTT
GTCGATCAGGATGATCTGGACGAAGAGCATCAGGGGCTCGCGCCAGCCGAACTGTTCGCCAGGCTCAAGG
CGAGCATGCCCGACGGCGAGGATCTCGTCGTGACCCATGGCGATGCCTGCTTGCCGAATATCATGGTGGA
AAATGGCCGCTTTTCTGGATTCATCGACTGTGGCCGGCTGGGTGTGGCGGACCGCTATCAGGACATAGCG
TTGGCTACCCGTGATATTGCTGAAGAGCTTGGCGGCGAATGGGCTGACCGCTTCCTCGTGCTTTACGGTA
TCGCCGCTCCCGATTCGCAGCGCATCGCCTTCTATCGCCTTCTTGACGAGTTCTTCTGAGCGGGACTCTG
GGGTTCGAAATGACCGACCAAGCGACGCCCAACCTGCCATCACGAGATTTCGATTCCACCGCCGCCTTCT
ATGAAAGGTTGGGCTTCGGAATCGTTTTCCGGGACGCCGGCTGGATGATCCTCCAGCGCGGGGATCTCAT
GCTGGAGTTCTTCGCCCACCCTAGGGGGAGGCTAACTGAAACACGGAAGGAGACAATACCGGAAGGAACC
CGCGCTATGACGGCAATAAAAAGACAGAATAAAACGCACGGTGTTGGGTCGTTTGTTCATAAACGCGGGG
TTCGGTCCCAGGGCTGGCACTCTGTCGATACCCCACCGAGACCCCATTGGGGCCAATACGCCCGCGTTTC
TTCCTTTTCCCCACCCCACCCCCCAAGTTCGGGTGAAGGCCCAGGGCTCGCAGCCAACGTCGGGGCGGCA
GGCCCTGCCATAGCCTCAGGTTACTCATATATACTTTAGATTGATTTAAAACTTCATTTTTAATTTAAAA
GGATCTAGGTGAAGATCCTTTTTGATAATCTCATGACCAAAATCCCTTAACGTGAGTTTTCGTTCCACTG
AGCGTCAGACCCCGTAGAAAAGATCAAAGGATCTTCTTGAGATCCTTTTTTTCTGCGCGTAATCTGCTGC
TTGCAAACAAAAAAACCACCGCTACCAGCGGTGGTTTGTTTGCCGGATCAAGAGCTACCAACTCTTTTTC
CGAAGGTAACTGGCTTCAGCAGAGCGCAGATACCAAATACTGTTCTTCTAGTGTAGCCGTAGTTAGGCCA
CCACTTCAAGAACTCTGTAGCACCGCCTACATACCTCGCTCTGCTAATCCTGTTACCAGTGGCTGCTGCC
AGTGGCGATAAGTCGTGTCTTACCGGGTTGGACTCAAGACGATAGTTACCGGATAAGGCGCAGCGGTCGG
GCTGAACGGGGGGTTCGTGCACACAGCCCAGCTTGGAGCGAACGACCTACACCGAACTGAGATACCTACA
GCGTGAGCTATGAGAAAGCGCCACGCTTCCCGAAGGGAGAAAGGCGGACAGGTATCCGGTAAGCGGCAGG
GTCGGAACAGGAGAGCGCACGAGGGAGCTTCCAGGGGGAAACGCCTGGTATCTTTATAGTCCTGTCGGGT
TTCGCCACCTCTGACTTGAGCGTCGATTTTTGTGATGCTCGTCAGGGGGGCGGAGCCTATGGAAAAACGC
CAGCAACGCGGCCTTTTTACGGTTCCTGGCCTTTTGCTGGCCTTTTGCTCACATGTTCTTTCCTGCGTTA
TCCCCTGATTCTGTGGATAACCGTATTACCGCCATGCATTAGTTATTAATAGTAATCAATTACGGGGTCA
TTAGTTCATAGCCCATATATGGAGTTCCGCGTTACATAACTTACGGTAAATGGCCCGCCTGGCTGACCGC
CCAACGACCCCCGCCCATTGACGTCAATAATGACGTATGTTCCCATAGTAACGCCAATAGGGACTTTCCA
TTGACGTCAATGGGTGGAGTATTTACGGTAAACTGCCCACTTGGCAGTACATCAAGTGTATCATATGCCA
AGTACGCCCCCTATTGACGTCAATGACGGTAAATGGCCCGCCTGGCATTATGCCCAGTACATGACCTTAT
GGGACTTTCCTACTTGGCAGTACATCTACGTATTAGTCATCGCTATTACCATG
